Addgene plasmid #49066: pcDNA3.1 Flag YFP hNKCC1 C295S (NT103)
Purpose: Expresses human NKCC1 C295S mutant with an N-terminal 3xFLAG-YFP tag in mammalian cells. cDNA is synthetic, containing convenient restriction sites.
Depositing lab: Biff Forbush. Depositing organization: Yale University. Publication: Functional Expression of Human NKCC1 from a Synthetic Cassette-Based cDNA: Introduction of Extracellular Epitope Tags and Removal of Cysteines. Somasekharan S, Monette MY, Forbush B. PLoS One. 2013 Dec 5;8(12):e82060. doi: 10.1371/journal.pone.0082060. PubMed 24339991.
Backbone
  Vector backbone: pcDNA3.1 neo
  Backbone manufacturer: Life Technologies
  Backbone size w/o insert (bp): 5316
  Vector type: Mammalian Expression
  Selectable markers: Neomycin (select with G418)
Growth in bacteria
  Bacterial resistance: Ampicillin, 100 μg/mL
  Growth temperature: 37°C
  Growth strain: DH5alpha
  Copy number: High Copy
Gene/Insert
  Gene/Insert name: human NKCC1 (synthetic) (alt names: Slc12A2 (synthetic); Na-K-Cl cotransporter)
  Species: H. sapiens (human), Synthetic
  Insert size (bp): 4605
  Mutation: C295S in hNKCC1 in NT17
  Entrez Gene: SLC12A2 (a.k.a. BSC, BSC-2, BSC2, CCC1, KILQS, NKCC1, PPP1R141)
  Promoter: CMV
  Tag / fusion protein: 3x Flag (N terminal on insert); mVenus (N terminal on insert)
  Cloning method: Restriction Enzyme; 5′ cloning site NheI (not destroyed); 3′ cloning site PmeI (not destroyed)
  Sequencing primers: 5′ CMV-F; 3′ BGH-rev
Terms and licenses: Academic/Nonprofit Terms; Industry Terms: Not Available to Industry
Depositor comments: Plasmid constructed from pcDNA3.1 Flag YFP hNKCC1 WT (NT17). See Addgene plasmid# 49085 (http://www.addgene.org/49085/) for plasmid map of wild-type construct.
How to cite: pcDNA3.1 Flag YFP hNKCC1 C295S (NT103) was a gift from Biff Forbush (Addgene plasmid # 49066 ; http://n2t.net/addgene:49066 ; RRID:Addgene_49066)
