[The description below was written by a language model from this plasmid's Addgene catalogue record and pLannotate feature annotations shown in this document.]
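Description:
pcDNA3.1 Flag YFP hNKCC1 C295S (NT103) is a mammalian expression plasmid of about 9.9 kb built on the pcDNA3.1 neo backbone. It is propagated in E. coli as a high-copy plasmid through a ColE1/pUC-type origin with ampicillin selection (AmpR under its own bla promoter), and it also carries an f1 origin. For selection in mammalian cells, an SV40 early promoter drives the neomycin phosphotransferase gene, terminated by an SV40 polyadenylation signal, allowing G418 selection of stable transfectants.

The payload is a single fusion open reading frame driven by the CMV immediate-early enhancer and promoter and terminated by the bovine growth hormone poly(A) signal; a T7 promoter lies just upstream of the coding region. The frame begins with a 3xFLAG epitope, continues into a yellow fluorescent protein, and ends with human NKCC1 (SLC12A2), the electroneutral Na-K-Cl cotransporter involved in ion balance and cell-volume regulation. The catalogue entry names the fluorescent tag as mVenus, whereas the automated annotation matched it to mCitrine; both are closely related Aequorea-derived YFP variants, and the record does not resolve the difference. The NKCC1 cDNA is synthetic, designed with convenient restriction sites in a cassette-like format, and was cloned between NheI and PmeI sites. This version carries a cysteine-to-serine substitution at position 295 and was derived from the wild-type parent construct NT17.

The plasmid belongs to a series made to test functional expression of the synthetic transporter and the effects of removing individual cysteines, with the FLAG and YFP tags allowing immunodetection and fluorescence visualisation. A few short annotation hits (an HIV-1 LTR fragment, ble and lacI fragments) are probably backbone remnants or incidental matches rather than functional elements.
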