Features (pLannotate 1.2.2; 22 found; start..end, strand, type, name):
     31..96      +  CDS            3xFLAG: three tandem FLAG® epitope tags, followed by an enterokinase cleavage site
    109..822     +  CDS            mCitrine: mCitrine is a basic (constitutively fluorescent) yellow fluorescent protein published in 2001, derived from Aequorea victoria.
    829..4590    +  CDS            SLC12A2: S12A2_HUMAN - Also known as NKCC1. Experimental evidence at protein level: Swiss-Prot protein existence level 1. Cation-chloride cotransporter which mediates the electroneutral transport of chloride, potassium and/or sodium ions across the membrane. Plays a vital role in the regulation of ionic balance and cell volume. From Homo sapiens (Human).
   4627..4851    +  polyA_signal   bGH poly(A) signal: bovine growth hormone polyadenylation signal
   4855..4876    +  promoter       SV40 promoter (fragment): SV40 enhancer and early promoter
   4897..5325    +  rep_origin     f1 ori (sequence partly withheld): f1 bacteriophage origin of replication; arrow indicates direction of (+) strand synthesis
   5339..5668    +  promoter       SV40 promoter: SV40 enhancer and early promoter
   5735..6526    +  CDS            neo: KKA2_KLEPN - Also known as kan, nptII. Experimental evidence at protein level: Swiss-Prot protein existence level 1. Resistance to kanamycin, neomycin, paromomycin, ribostamycin, butirosin and gentamicin B. From Klebsiella pneumoniae.
   6550..6708    +  CDS            ble (fragment): BLE_KLEPN - Experimental evidence at protein level: Swiss-Prot protein existence level 1. Binding protein with a strong affinity to the bleomycin family of antibiotics. Binds to CL990; an antimitotic-antibiotic compound. From Klebsiella pneumoniae.
   6703..6824    +  polyA_signal   SV40 poly(A) signal: SV40 polyadenylation signal
   6897..6913    -  protein_bind   lac operator: The lac repressor binds to the lac operator to inhibit transcription in E. coli. This inhibition can be relieved by adding lactose or isopropyl-β-D-thiogalactopyranoside (IPTG). lac repressor encoded by lacI
   6921..6951    -  promoter       lac promoter: promoter for the E. coli lac operon
   6966..6987    -  protein_bind   CAP binding site: CAP binding activates transcription in the presence of cAMP. E. coli catabolite activator protein
   7000..7092    -  CDS            lacI (fragment): lac repressor; lacI; The lac repressor binds to the lac operator to inhibit transcription in E. coli. This inhibition can be relieved by adding lactose or isopropyl-β-D-thiogalactopyranoside (IPTG).
   7275..7860    -  rep_origin     ori: high-copy-number ColE1/pMB1/pBR322/pUC origin of replication
   8031..8891    -  CDS            AmpR: β-lactamase; bla; confers resistance to ampicillin, carbenicillin, and related antibiotics
   8892..8996    -  promoter       AmpR promoter: bla
   9055..9107    -  misc_feature   bom (fragment): basis of mobility region from pBR322
   9262..9641    +  enhancer       CMV enhancer: human cytomegalovirus immediate early enhancer
   9642..9845    +  promoter       CMV promoter: human cytomegalovirus (CMV) immediate early promoter
   9841..9874    +  LTR            5' LTR (truncated) (fragment): truncated 5' long terminal repeat (LTR) from HIV-1
   9890..9908    +  promoter       T7 promoter: promoter for bacteriophage T7 RNA polymerase
>Addgene plasmid #49066 | pcDNA3.1 Flag YFP hNKCC1 C295S (NT103) | depositor full sequence | sequence record 72192 | NT103
GCTAGCCCGGGCACGGCCGCCACCATGGGAGACTACAAAGACCATGACGGTGATTATAAAGATCACGACA
TCGACTACAAGGATGACGATGACAAGGGTGACCCTACCGTCAGCAAGGGCGAGGAGCTGTTCACCGGGGT
GGTGCCCATCCTGGTCGAGCTGGACGGCGACGTAAACGGCCACAAGTTCAGCGTGTCCGGCGAGGGCGAG
GGCGATGCCACCTACGGCAAGCTGACCCTGAAGTTCATCTGCACCACCGGCAAGCTGCCCGTGCCCTGGC
CCACCCTCGTGACCACCTTCGGCTACGGCCTGATGTGCTTCGCCCGCTACCCCGACCACATGAAGCAGCA
CGACTTCTTCAAGTCCGCCATGCCCGAAGGCTACGTCCAGGAGCGCACCATCTTCTTCAAGGACGACGGC
AACTACAAGACCCGCGCCGAGGTGAAGTTCGAGGGCGACACCCTGGTGAACCGCATCGAGCTGAAGGGCA
TCGACTTCAAGGAGGACGGCAACATCCTAGGGCACAAGCTGGAGTACAACTACAACAGCCACAACGTTTA
TATCATGGCCGACAAGCAGAAGAACGGCATCAAGGTGAACTTCAAGATCCGCCACAACATCGAGGACGGC
AGCGTGCAGCTCGCCGACCACTACCAGCAGAACACCCCCATCGGCGACGGCCCCGTGCTGCTGCCCGACA
ACCACTACCTGAGCTACCAGTCCAAACTGAGCAAAGACCCCAACGAGAAGCGCGATCACATGGTCCTGCT
GGAGTTCGTGACCGCCGCCGGGATCACTCTCGGCATGGACGAGCTCTACAAGGGTGACCTGGAGCCGAGG
CCCACGGCTCCTAGCTCCGGCGCGCCAGGCCTCGCCGGAGTCGGCGAAACGCCGAGCGCCGCTGCGCTGG
CCGCAGCCAGGGTGGAACTGCCCGGAACCGCTGTGCCCTCGGTGCCGGAGGATGCTGCGCCCGCGAGCCG
GGACGGGGGCGGGGTCCGCGATGAGGGACCAGCCGCCGCCGGTGACGGCCTGGGCAGACCCTTGGGGCCT
ACCCCGAGCCAGAGCCGTTTCCAGGTGGACCTCGTTTCCGAGAACGCAGGGCGGGCTGCTGCTGCGGCGG
CGGCGGCTGCTGCGGCCGCCGCCGCTGCTGGTGCCGGGGCGGGGGCCAAGCAGACTCCTGCCGACGGGGA
AGCCAGCGGCGAGAGCGAGCCAGCTAAAGGCAGCGAGGAAGCCAAAGGCCGCTTCCGCGTTAACTTCGTA
GATCCTGCTGCCAGCTCGTCCGCAGAAGATAGCCTGTCAGATGCCGCCGGGGTCGGAGTCGATGGACCCA
ACGTGAGCTTCCAGAACGGCGGGGACACGGTACTGAGCGAGGGCAGCAGCCTCCATTCCGGTGGCGGCGG
CGGCTCCGGCCACCACCAGCACTACTATTATGATACCCACACCAACACCTACTATCTGCGCACCTTCGGC
CACAACACAATGGACGCGGTACCCAGGATCGACCACTACCGGCACACAGCCGCGCAGCTCGGCGAGAAGC
TGCTCCGGCCTAGCCTGGCCGAGCTGCATGACGAGCTGGAAAAGGAACCTTTTGAGGATGGCTTTGCAAA
TGGGGAAGAAAGCACTCCAACACGTGATGCTGTGGTCACGTACACGGCCGAAAGTAAAGGAGTCGTGAAG
TTTGGCTGGATCAAGGGTGTACTGGTACGTTCTATGTTAAACATTTGGGGTGTGATGCTTTTCATTCGTC
TCTCATGCGTCTCTGCTGTGGTCACGTACACGGCCGAAAGTAAAGGAGTCGTGAAGTTTGGCTGGATCAA
GGGTGTACTAGTACGTTGTATGTTAAACATTTGGGGTGTGATGCTTTTCATTCGTCTCTCATGGATTGTG
GGACAAGCTGGAATTGGTCTATCAGTCCTTGTAATAATGATGGCTACTGTTGTGACAACTATCACAGGAT
TGTCCACTAGCGCCATCGCAACTAATGGATTTGTAAGGGGAGGCGGCGCATATTATTTAATATCTAGAAG
TCTAGGGCCTGAATTTGGTGGTGCCATTGGTCTAATCTTCGCCTTTGCCAACGCTGTTGCTGTTGCTATG
TATGTGGTTGGATTTGCAGAAACCGTGGTGGAGTTGCTGAAAGAACATTCCATTCTTATGATAGATGAAA
TCAATGACATCCGGATTATTGGAGCCATTACAGTCGTGATTCTTTTAGGTATCTCAGTAGCCGGTATGGA
GTGGGAAGCAAAAGCTCAGATTGTTCTTTTGGTGATCCTACTTCTTGCTATTGGTGATTTCGTCATAGGA
ACATTTATCCCACTCGAGAGCAAGAAGCCAAAAGGGTTTTTTGGCTATAAATCTGAAATCTTTAATGAGA
ACTTTGGCCCCGATTTTCGAGAAGAAGAAACTTTCTTTTCTGTATTTGCCATCTTTTTTCCTGCTGCAAC
TGGAATTCTGGCTGGCGCAAATATCTCAGGTGATCTTGCAGATCCTCAGTCAGCCATACCCAAAGGAACA
CTCCTAGCCATTTTAATTACTACATTGGTTTATGTAGGAATTGCCGTGTCTGTAGGTTCTTGTGTCGTAC
GCGATGCCACTGGTAATGTTAATGACACTATCGTAACAGAGCTAACAAACTGTACTAGCGCAGCCTGCAA
ATTAAACTTTGATTTTTCATCTTGTGAATCCAGTCCTTGTAGCTACGGCCTAATGAACAACTTTCAGGTA
ATGAGTATGGTGTCAGGATTTACACCACTAATTTCCGCGGGCATATTCTCTGCCACTCTTTCTAGCGCAT
TAGCATCCCTAGTGAGTGCTCCCAAGATATTTCAGGCCCTATGTAAAGACAACATCTACCCCGCTTTCCA
GATGTTTGCTAAAGGTTATGGGAAAAATAATGAGCCATTACGTGGCTACATCTTAACATTCTTAATTGCA
CTTGGATTCATCTTAATTGCCGAACTGAATGTTATTGCACCAATTATCTCAAACTTCTTCCTTGCCAGCT
ATGCCCTCATCAATTTTTCAGTATTCCATGCTTCACTGGCAAAAAGCCCAGGATGGCGACCGGCATTTAA
ATACTACAATATGTGGATCTCACTTCTTGGAGCAATTCTTTGTTGCATAGTAATGTTCGTCATTAACTGG
TGGGCTGCTTTGCTAACCTACGTGATAGTCCTTGGGCTGTATATTTATGTTACCTACAAAAAACCCGATG
TGAATTGGGGATCCTCTACACAAGCCCTGACTTACCTCAATGCCCTGCAACATAGTATTAGGCTTTCTGG
CGTGGAGGACCATGTGAAAAACTTTAGGCCACAGTGTCTTGTTATGACAGGAGCGCCAAACTCACGGCCG
GCCTTACTTCATCTTGTTCACGATTTCACAAAAAATGTTGGTTTGATGATCTGTGGACACGTACACATGG
GACCACGCAGACAAGCCATGAAAGAAATGTCCATCGACCAAGCCAAATATCAGCGCTGGCTTATTAAGAA
CAAAATGAAGGCTTTTTATGCACCAGTACATGCAGATGACCTCAGAGAAGGGGCCCAATACTTGATGCAG
GCTGCTGGCCTGGGCCGTATGAAGCCAAACACACTAGTCCTTGGATTTAAGAAAGATTGGTTGCAAGCAG
ATATGAGGGATGTGGATATGTACATAAACTTATTTCACGATGCTTTTGACATACAATATGGCGTAGTGGT
TATTCGCCTAAAAGAAGGTCTGGATATTAGTCACCTGCAGGGACAAGAAGAATTATTGTCATCACAAGAG
AAATCTCCTGGCACCAAGGATGTCGTAGTAAGTGTGGAATATAGTAAAAAGTCCGATTTAGATACTTCGA
AACCCCTCAGTGAAAAACCAATTACCCATAAAGTCGAGGAAGAAGATGGCAAGACTGCAACTCAACCACT
GTTGAAAAAAGAATCCAAAGGCCCTATTGTGCCTTTGAATGTAGCTGACCAAAAGCTTCTTGAAGCTAGT
ACACAGTTTCAGAAAAAACAAGGAAAGAATACTATTGATGTCTGGTGGCTTTTTGATGACGGAGGTCTGA
CCTTATTGATACCTTACCTTCTGACGACCAAGAAAAAATGGAAAGACTGTAAGATCAGAGTATTCATTGG
TGGAAAGATAAACAGAATAGACCATGACCGGAGAGCGATGGCTACTTTACTGAGCAAGTTCAGAATCGAT
TTTTCTGACATCATGGTTCTAGGAGACATCAATACCAAACCAAAGAAAGAAAACATTATAGCTTTCGAGG
AAATCATTGAGCCATACAGACTTCACGAAGATGATAAAGAGCAAGATATCGCAGATAAAATGAAAGAAGA
TGAACCCTGGCGAATAACAGATAATGAATTGGAGCTGTATAAGACCAAGACATACCGGCAGATCAGGTTA
AATGAGTTATTAAAGGAACATTCAAGCACAGCTAACATTATTGTGATGAGTTTACCGGTCGCACGAAAGG
GTGCCGTTTCTAGTGCTCTCTACATGGCATGGTTAGAAGCACTATCTAAGGATCTACCACCAATCCTACT
AGTTCGTGGGAATCATCAGAGTGTCCTTACCTTCTATTCATAATTAATTAAGTTTAAACCCGCTGATCAG
CCTCGACTGTGCCTTCTAGTTGCCAGCCATCTGTTGTTTGCCCCTCCCCCGTGCCTTCCTTGACCCTGGA
AGGTGCCACTCCCACTGTCCTTTCCTAATAAAATGAGGAAATTGCATCGCATTGTCTGAGTAGGTGTCAT
TCTATTCTGGGGGGTGGGGTGGGGCAGGACAGCAAGGGGGAGGATTGGGAAGACAATAGCAGGCATGCTG
GGGATGCGGTGGGCTCTATGGCTTCTGAGGCGGAAAGAACCAGCTGGGGCTCTAGGGGGTATCCCC
[124 nt withheld, positions 4897-5020]
C
[91 nt withheld, positions 5022-5112]
A
[49 nt withheld, positions 5114-5162]
CCTTTGACGTTGGAGTCCACGTTCTTT
[37 nt withheld, positions 5190-5226]
ACCCTATCTCGGTCTATTCTTTTGATTTATAAGGGATTTTGCCGATTTCGGCCTATTGGTTAAAAAATGA
GCTGATTTAACAAAAATTTAACGCGAATTAATTCTGTGGAATGTGTGTCAGTTAGGGTGTGGAAAGTCCC
CAGGCTCCCCAGCAGGCAGAAGTATGCAAAGCATGCATCTCAATTAGTCAGCAACCAGGTGTGGAAAGTC
CCCAGGCTCCCCAGCAGGCAGAAGTATGCAAAGCATGCATCTCAATTAGTCAGCAACCATAGTCCCGCCC
CTAACTCCGCCCATCCCGCCCCTAACTCCGCCCAGTTCCGCCCATTCTCCGCCCCATGGCTGACTAATTT
TTTTTATTTATGCAGAGGCCGAGGCCGCCTCTGCCTCTGAGCTATTCCAGAAGTAGTGAGGAGGCTTTTT
TGGAGGCCTAGGCTTTTGCAAAAAGCTCCCGGGAGCTTGTATATCCATTTTCGGATCTGATCAAGAGACA
GGATGAGGATCGTTTCGCATGATTGAACAAGATGGATTGCACGCAGGTTCTCCGGCCGCTTGGGTGGAGA
GGCTATTCGGCTATGACTGGGCACAACAGACAATCGGCTGCTCTGATGCCGCCGTGTTCCGGCTGTCAGC
GCAGGGGCGCCCGGTTCTTTTTGTCAAGACCGACCTGTCCGGTGCCCTGAATGAACTGCAGGACGAGGCA
GCGCGGCTATCGTGGCTGGCCACGACGGGCGTTCCTTGCGCAGCTGTGCTCGACGTTGTCACTGAAGCGG
GAAGGGACTGGCTGCTATTGGGCGAAGTGCCGGGGCAGGATCTCCTGTCATCTCACCTTGCTCCTGCCGA
GAAAGTATCCATCATGGCTGATGCAATGCGGCGGCTGCATACGCTTGATCCGGCTACCTGCCCATTCGAC
CACCAAGCGAAACATCGCATCGAGCGAGCACGTACTCGGATGGAAGCCGGTCTTGTCGATCAGGATGATC
TGGACGAAGAGCATCAGGGGCTCGCGCCAGCCGAACTGTTCGCCAGGCTCAAGGCGCGCATGCCCGACGG
CGAGGATCTCGTCGTGACCCATGGCGATGCCTGCTTGCCGAATATCATGGTGGAAAATGGCCGCTTTTCT
GGATTCATCGACTGTGGCCGGCTGGGTGTGGCGGACCGCTATCAGGACATAGCGTTGGCTACCCGTGATA
TTGCTGAAGAGCTTGGCGGCGAATGGGCTGACCGCTTCCTCGTGCTTTACGGTATCGCCGCTCCCGATTC
GCAGCGCATCGCCTTCTATCGCCTTCTTGACGAGTTCTTCTGAGCGGGACTCTGGGGTTCGAAATGACCG
ACCAAGCGACGCCCAACCTGCCATCACGAGATTTCGATTCCACCGCCGCCTTCTATGAAAGGTTGGGCTT
CGGAATCGTTTTCCGGGACGCCGGCTGGATGATCCTCCAGCGCGGGGATCTCATGCTGGAGTTCTTCGCC
CACCCCAACTTGTTTATTGCAGCTTATAATGGTTACAAATAAAGCAATAGCATCACAAATTTCACAAATA
AAGCATTTTTTTCACTGCATTCTAGTTGTGGTTTGTCCAAACTCATCAATGTATCTTATCATGTCTGTAT
ACCGTCGACCTCTAGCTAGAGCTTGGCGTAATCATGGTCATAGCTGTTTCCTGTGTGAAATTGTTATCCG
CTCACAATTCCACACAACATACGAGCCGGAAGCATAAAGTGTAAAGCCTGGGGTGCCTAATGAGTGAGCT
AACTCACATTAATTGCGTTGCGCTCACTGCCCGCTTTCCAGTCGGGAAACCTGTCGTGCCAGCTGCATTA
ATGAATCGGCCAACGCGCGGGGAGAGGCGGTTTGCGTATTGGGCGCTCTTCCGCTTCCTCGCTCACTGAC
TCGCTGCGCTCGGTCGTTCGGCTGCGGCGAGCGGTATCAGCTCACTCAAAGGCGGTAATACGGTTATCCA
CAGAATCAGGGGATAACGCAGGAAAGAACATGTGAGCAAAAGGCCAGCAAAAGGCCAGGAACCGTAAAAA
GGCCGCGTTGCTGGCGTTTTTCCATAGGCTCCGCCCCCCTGACGAGCATCACAAAAATCGACGCTCAAGT
CAGAGGTGGCGAAACCCGACAGGACTATAAAGATACCAGGCGTTTCCCCCTGGAAGCTCCCTCGTGCGCT
CTCCTGTTCCGACCCTGCCGCTTACCGGATACCTGTCCGCCTTTCTCCCTTCGGGAAGCGTGGCGCTTTC
TCATAGCTCACGCTGTAGGTATCTCAGTTCGGTGTAGGTCGTTCGCTCCAAGCTGGGCTGTGTGCACGAA
CCCCCCGTTCAGCCCGACCGCTGCGCCTTATCCGGTAACTATCGTCTTGAGTCCAACCCGGTAAGACACG
ACTTATCGCCACTGGCAGCAGCCACTGGTAACAGGATTAGCAGAGCGAGGTATGTAGGCGGTGCTACAGA
GTTCTTGAAGTGGTGGCCTAACTACGGCTACACTAGAAGAACAGTATTTGGTATCTGCGCTCTGCTGAAG
CCAGTTACCTTCGGAAAAAGAGTTGGTAGCTCTTGATCCGGCAAACAAACCACCGCTGGTAGCGGTTTTT
TTGTTTGCAAGCAGCAGATTACGCGCAGAAAAAAAGGATCTCAAGAAGATCCTTTGATCTTTTCTACGGG
GTCTGACGCTCAGTGGAACGAAAACTCACGTTAAGGGATTTTGGTCATGAGATTATCAAAAAGGATCTTC
ACCTAGATCCTTTTAAATTAAAAATGAAGTTTTAAATCAATCTAAAGTATATATGAGTAAACTTGGTCTG
ACAGTTACCAATGCTTAATCAGTGAGGCACCTATCTCAGCGATCTGTCTATTTCGTTCATCCATAGTTGC
CTGACTCCCCGTCGTGTAGATAACTACGATACGGGAGGGCTTACCATCTGGCCCCAGTGCTGCAATGATA
CCGCGAGACCCACGCTCACCGGCTCCAGATTTATCAGCAATAAACCAGCCAGCCGGAAGGGCCGAGCGCA
GAAGTGGTCCTGCAACTTTATCCGCCTCCATCCAGTCTATTAATTGTTGCCGGGAAGCTAGAGTAAGTAG
TTCGCCAGTTAATAGTTTGCGCAACGTTGTTGCCATTGCTACAGGCATCGTGGTGTCACGCTCGTCGTTT
GGTATGGCTTCATTCAGCTCCGGTTCCCAACGATCAAGGCGAGTTACATGATCCCCCATGTTGTGCAAAA
AAGCGGTTAGCTCCTTCGGTCCTCCGATCGTTGTCAGAAGTAAGTTGGCCGCAGTGTTATCACTCATGGT
TATGGCAGCACTGCATAATTCTCTTACTGTCATGCCATCCGTAAGATGCTTTTCTGTGACTGGTGAGTAC
TCAACCAAGTCATTCTGAGAATAGTGTATGCGGCGACCGAGTTGCTCTTGCCCGGCGTCAATACGGGATA
ATACCGCGCCACATAGCAGAACTTTAAAAGTGCTCATCATTGGAAAACGTTCTTCGGGGCGAAAACTCTC
AAGGATCTTACCGCTGTTGAGATCCAGTTCGATGTAACCCACTCGTGCACCCAACTGATCTTCAGCATCT
TTTACTTTCACCAGCGTTTCTGGGTGAGCAAAAACAGGAAGGCAAAATGCCGCAAAAAAGGGAATAAGGG
CGACACGGAAATGTTGAATACTCATACTCTTCCTTTTTCAATATTATTGAAGCATTTATCAGGGTTATTG
TCTCATGAGCGGATACATATTTGAATGTATTTAGAAAAATAAACAAATAGGGGTTCCGCGCACATTTCCC
CGAAAAGTGCCACCTGACGTCGACGGATCGGGAGATCTCCCGATCCCCTATGGTGCACTCTCAGTACAAT
CTGCTCTGATGCCGCATAGTTAAGCCAGTATCTGCTCCCTGCTTGTGTGTTGGAGGTCGCTGAGTAGTGC
GCGAGCAAAATTTAAGCTACAACAAGGCAAGGCTTGACCGACAATTGCATGAAGAATCTGCTTAGGGTTA
GGCGTTTTGCGCTGCTTCGCGATGTACGGGCCAGATATACGCGTTGACATTGATTATTGACTAGTTATTA
ATAGTAATCAATTACGGGGTCATTAGTTCATAGCCCATATATGGAGTTCCGCGTTACATAACTTACGGTA
AATGGCCCGCCTGGCTGACCGCCCAACGACCCCCGCCCATTGACGTCAATAATGACGTATGTTCCCATAG
TAACGCCAATAGGGACTTTCCATTGACGTCAATGGGTGGAGTATTTACGGTAAACTGCCCACTTGGCAGT
ACATCAAGTGTATCATATGCCAAGTACGCCCCCTATTGACGTCAATGACGGTAAATGGCCCGCCTGGCAT
TATGCCCAGTACATGACCTTATGGGACTTTCCTACTTGGCAGTACATCTACGTATTAGTCATCGCTATTA
CCATGGTGATGCGGTTTTGGCAGTACATCAATGGGCGTGGATAGCGGTTTGACTCACGGGGATTTCCAAG
TCTCCACCCCATTGACGTCAATGGGAGTTTGTTTTGGCACCAAAATCAACGGGACTTTCCAAAATGTCGT
AACAACTCCGCCCCATTGACGCAAATGGGCGGTAGGCGTGTACGGTGGGAGGTCTATATAAGCAGAGCTC
TCTGGCTAACTAGAGAACCCACTGCTTACTGGCTTATCGAAATTAATACGACTCACTATAGGGAGACCCA
AGCTG
