>Addgene plasmid #49066 | pcDNA3.1 Flag YFP hNKCC1 C295S (NT103) | addgene partial sequence | sequence record 73559 | BGH-rev 5'-TAGAAGGCACAGTCGAGG-3'
ATTATGAATAGAAGGTAAGGACACTCTGATGATTCCCACGAACTAGTAGGATTGGTGGTAGATCCTTAGA
TAGTGCTTCTAACCATGCCATGTAGAGAGCACTAGAAACGGCACCCTTTCGTGCGACCGGTAAACTCATC
ACAATAATGTTAGCTGTGCTTGAATGTTCCTTTAATAACTCATTTAACCTGATCTGCCGGTATGTCTTGG
TCTTATACAGCTCCAATTCATTATCTGTTATTCGCCAGGGTTCATCTTCTTTCATTTTATCTGCGATATC
TTGCTCTTTATCATCTTCGTGAAGTCTGTATGGCTCAATGATTTCCTCGAAAGCTATAATGTTTTCTTTC
TTTGGTTTGGTATTGATGTCTCCTAGAACCATGATGTCAGAAAAATCGATTCTGAACTTGCTCAGTAAAG
TAGCCATCGCTCTCCGGTCATGGTCTATTCTGTTTATCTTTCCACCAATGAATACTCTGATCTTACAGTC
TTTCCATTTTTTCTTGGTCGTCAGAAGGTAAGGTATCAATAAGGTCAGACCTCCGTCATCAAAAAGCCAC
CAGACATCAATAGTATTCTTTCCTTGTTTTTTCTGAAACTGTGTACTAGCTTCAAGAAGCTTTTGGTCAG
CTACATTCAAAGGCACAATAGGGCCTTTGGATTCTTTTTTCAACAGTGGTTGAGTTGCAGTCTTGCCATC
TTCTTCCTCGACTTTATGGGTAATTGGTTTTTCACTGAGGGGTTTCGAAGTATCTAAATCGGACTTTTTA
CTATATTCCACACTTACTACGACATCCTTGGTGCCAGGAGATTTCTCTTGTGATGACAATAATTCTTCTT
GTCCCTGCAGGTGACTAATATCCAGACCTTCTTTTAGGCGAATAACCACTACGCCATATTGTATGTCAAA
AGCATCGTGAAATAAGTTTATGTACATATCCACATCCCTCATATCTGCTTGCAACCAATCTTTC
