>Addgene plasmid #49066 | pcDNA3.1 Flag YFP hNKCC1 C295S (NT103) | addgene partial sequence | sequence record 73560 | EGFP-C 5'-CATGGTCCTGCTGGAGTTCGTG-3'
AGGGTGACCTGGAGCCGAGGCCCACGGCTCCTAGCTCCGGCGCGCCAGGCCTCGCCGGAGTCGGCGAAAC
GCCGAGCGCCGCTGCGCTGGCCGCAGCCAGGGTGGAACTGCCCGGAACCGCTGTGCCCTCGGTGCCGGAG
GATGCTGCGCCCGCGAGCCGGGACGGGGGCGGGGTCCGCGATGAGGGACCAGCCGCCGCCGGTGACGGCC
TGGGCAGACCCTTGGGGCCTACCCCGAGCCAGAGCCGTTTCCAGGTGGACCTCGTTTCCGAGAACGCAGG
GCGGGCTGCTGCTGCGGCGGCGGCGGCTGCTGCGGCCGCCGCCGCTGCTGGTGCCGGGGCGGGGGCCAAG
CAGACTCCTGCCGACGGGGAAGCCAGCGGCGAGAGCGAGCCAGCTAAAGGCAGCGAGGAAGCCAAAGGCC
GCTTCCGCGTTAACTTCGTAGATCCTGCTGCCAGCTCGTCCGCAGAAGATAGCCTGTCAGATGCCGCCGG
GGTCGGAGTCGATGGACCCAACGTGAGCTTCCAGAACGGCGGGGACACGGTACTGAGCGAGGGCAGCAGC
CTCCATTCCGGTGGCGGCGGCGGCTCCGGCCACCACCAGCACTACTATTATGATACCCACACCAACACCT
ACTATCTGCGCACCTTCGGCCACAACACAATGGACGCGGTACCCAGGATCGACCACTACCGGCACACAGC
CGCGCAGCTCGGCGAGAAGCTGCTCCGGCCTAGCCTGGCCGAGCTGCATGACGAGCTGGAAAAGGAACCT
TTTGAGGATGGCTTTGCAAATGGGGAAGAAAGCACTCCAACACGTGATGCTGTGGTCACGTACACGGCCG
AAAGTAAAGGAGTCGTGAAGTTTGGCTGGATCAAGGGTGTACTGGTACGTTCTATGTTAAACATTTGGGG
TGTGATGCTTTTCATTCGTCTCTCATGGATTGTGGGA
